Addgene plasmid #177043: pEPQD1CB0110
Purpose: MoClo Level 1, position 3, transcriptional unit for transient expression of geraniol synthase (CrGES) from Catharanthus roseus driven by 35S promoter
Depositing lab: Nicola Patron. Depositing organization: Earlham Institute. Publication: Reconstitution of monoterpene indole alkaloid biosynthesis in genome engineered Nicotiana benthamiana. Dudley QM, Jo S, Guerrero DAS, Chhetry M, Smedley MA, Harwood WA, Sherden NH, O'Connor SE, Caputi L, Patron NJ. Commun Biol. 2022 Sep 10;5(1):949. doi: 10.1038/s42003-022-03904-w. PubMed 36088516.
Backbone
  Vector backbone: pICH47751
  Vector type: Synthetic Biology
Growth in bacteria
  Bacterial resistance: Ampicillin, 100 μg/mL
  Growth temperature: 37°C
  Growth strain: DH5alpha
  Copy number: High Copy
Gene/Insert
  Gene/Insert name: geraniol synthase (CrGES) from Catharanthus roseus (alt name: P3_35SshortTMV-CrGES-35Sterm)
  Species: Other
  Cloning method: Restriction Enzyme; 5′ cloning site Unknown (unknown if destroyed); 3′ cloning site Unknown (unknown if destroyed)
  Sequencing primers: 5′ CTGGTGGCAGGATATATTGTGGTG; 3′ GAACCCTGTGGTTGGCATGCACATAC
Terms and licenses: Academic/Nonprofit Terms; Industry Terms: Not Available to Industry
How to cite: pEPQD1CB0110 was a gift from Nicola Patron (Addgene plasmid # 177043 ; http://n2t.net/addgene:177043 ; RRID:Addgene_177043)
