[The description below was written by a language model from this plasmid's Addgene catalogue record and pLannotate feature annotations shown in this document.]
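Description:
pEPQD1CB0110 is a MoClo (Golden Gate modular cloning) Level 1 construct built in the pICH47751 acceptor, which places the assembled transcriptional unit at position 3 for later assembly into multigene Level 2 constructs. The backbone is a binary T-DNA vector. Nopaline C58-type left and right border repeats flank the cargo, so the cassette can be transferred into plant cells by Agrobacterium. Outside the borders, the plasmid carries a high-copy ColE1/pUC-type origin for propagation in E. coli. It also carries the broad-host-range IncP oriV with its replication initiator gene trfA, which allows maintenance in Agrobacterium. Selection is through the β-lactamase gene (ampicillin/carbenicillin resistance). A very short TetR fragment annotated in the backbone appears to be a remnant rather than a functional element.

The payload is a single plant expression unit, named in the record as 35SshortTMV-CrGES-35Sterm. A short cauliflower mosaic virus 35S promoter provides strong constitutive transcription. It is followed by the tobacco mosaic virus Ω 5′ leader, which enhances translation, then the geraniol synthase coding sequence from Catharanthus roseus (CrGES) and the CaMV 35S polyadenylation signal/terminator. The automated annotation labels the coding sequence as a fragment matching the Ocimum basilicum geraniol synthase. This reflects homology to the nearest database entry, since the catalogue identifies the gene as the C. roseus enzyme. Geraniol synthase converts geranyl diphosphate to geraniol, an early committed step toward iridoids and monoterpene indole alkaloids. The construct is intended for transient expression in plants, and the associated work concerns reconstituting monoterpene indole alkaloid biosynthesis in Nicotiana benthamiana.
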