Features (pLannotate 1.2.2; 13 found; start..end, strand, type, name):
     85..109     +  misc_feature   LB T-DNA repeat: left border repeat from nopaline C58 T-DNA
    295..640     +  promoter       CaMV 35S promoter: strong constitutive promoter from cauliflower mosaic virus
    592..638     +  promoter       minimal CaMV 35S promoter: minimal 35S promoter from cauliflower mosaic virus
    669..722     +  misc_feature   TMV Ω: translational enhancer from the tobacco mosaic virus 5'-leader sequence (Gallie et al., 1988)
    734..2332    +  CDS            GES (fragment): GERS_OCIBA - Experimental evidence at protein level: Swiss-Prot protein existence level 1. Monoterpene synthase that catalyzes the formation of geraniol from geranyl diphosphate. From Ocimum basilicum (Sweet basil).
   2379..2553    +  polyA_signal   CaMV poly(A) signal: cauliflower mosaic virus polyadenylation signal
   2598..2622    +  misc_feature   RB T-DNA repeat: right border repeat from nopaline C58 T-DNA
   2734..2754    -  CDS            TetR (fragment): tetracycline resistance regulatory protein; tetR
   2781..3926    -  CDS            trfA: TRFA_ECOLX - Experimental evidence at protein level: Swiss-Prot protein existence level 1. Also involved in plasmid copy number control, promoting intermolecular coupling of protein bound iterons at oriV, which inhibits replication initiation. From Escherichia coli.
   4262..4850    -  rep_origin     ori: high-copy-number ColE1/pMB1/pBR322/pUC origin of replication
   5021..5881    -  CDS            AmpR: β-lactamase; bla; confers resistance to ampicillin, carbenicillin, and related antibiotics
   5882..5986    -  promoter       AmpR promoter: bla
   6073..6704    -  rep_origin     oriV: incP origin of replication
>Addgene plasmid #177043 | pEPQD1CB0110 | addgene full sequence | sequence record 349020 | Addgene NGS Result
AGATCCTGATCTGACTGATGGGCTGCCTGTATCGAGTGGTGATTTTGTGCCGAGCTGCCGGTCGGGGAGC
TGTTGGCTGGCTGGTGGCAGGATATATTGTGGTGTAAACAAATTGACGCTTAGACAACTTAATAACACAT
TGCGGACGTTTTTAATGTACTGGGGTGGATGCAGTGGGCCCCACTCTGTGAAGACAAACTAGAATTCGAG
CTCGGAGGTCAACATGGTGGAGCACGACACTCTGGTCTACTCCAAAAATGTCAAAGATACAGTCTCAGAA
GATCAAAGGGCTATTGAGACTTTTCAACAAAGGATAATTTCGGGAAACCTCCTCGGATTCCATTGCCCAG
CTATCTGTCACTTCATCGAAAGGACAGTAGAAAAGGAAGGTGGCTCCTACAAATGCCATCATTGCGATAA
AGGAAAGGCTATCATTCAAGATCTCTCTGCCGACAGTGGTCCCAAAGATGGACCCCCACCCACGAGGAGC
ATCGTGGAAAAAGAAGAGGTTCCAACCACGTCTACAAAGCAAGTGGATTGATGTGACATCTCCACTGACG
TAAGGGATGACGCACAATCCCACTATCCTTCGCAAGACCCTTCCTCTATATAAGGAAGTTCATTTCATTT
GGAGAGGACACGCTCGAGTATAAGAGCTCATTTTTACAACAATTACCAACAACAACAAACAACAAACAAC
ATTACAATTACATTTACAATTATCGATACAATGTCTCTGCCTTTGGCAACTCCATTGATCAAAGACAATG
AATCTCTCATCAAGTTCTTGCGCCAACCCCTGGTGCTTCCTCATGAGGTTGATGACAGCACAAAAAGGAG
GGAATTGTTGGAAAGAACAAGAAAAGAACTAGAATTAAATGCAGAAAAACCATTGGAGGCCTTGAAGATG
ATAGATATAATTCAAAGATTGGGATTATCATATCATTTTGAAGATGATATTAATTCAATTCTCACAGGAT
TTTCAAATATTAGCAGCCAAACTCATGAAGATCTCCTCACTGCTTCACTTTGTTTTCGATTGCTTCGACA
CAATGGGCATAAGATCAATCCTGATATATTCCAAAAATTCATGGACAACAATGGAAAGTTTAAAGATTCA
TTAAAGGATGACACATTAGGCATGTTAAGCTTATATGAAGCTTCATATTTGGGAGCCAATGGAGAAGAAA
TATTGATGGAAGCCCAAGAATTCACCAAAACTCACCTGAAAAACTCATTGCCAGCCATGGCACCATCTCT
TTCTAAGAAGGTTTCTCAAGCTTTAGAGCAACCAAGACATAGAAGAATGTTGAGGTTAGAAGCTAGAAGA
TTTATTGAAGAATATGGTGCTGAAAATGACCATAATCCAGACCTTCTTGAGCTTGCAAAATTGGATTATA
ACAAAGTCCAATCTCTACACCAAATGGAATTGTCTGAGATAACAAGGTGGTGGAAACAATTAGGGCTTGT
GGATAAACTCACCTTTGCTCGAGATCGACCCCTTGAATGCTTTCTTTGGACAGTGGGATTATTACCAGAG
CCTAAGTATTCAGGTTGCAGAATTGAGCTTGCAAAAACCATAGCCATTTTGCTTGTCATTGATGATATCT
TTGATACTCATGGTACCCTAGATGAGCTTCTTCTATTCACTAATGCCATTAAAAGATGGGATCTTGAGGC
CATGGAAGATTTACCAGAATATATGAGAATTTGTTACATGGCATTGTACAATACTACTAATGAAATTTGC
TATAAAGTTCTTAAGGAAAATGGTTGGAGTGTTCTTCCTTACCTAAAGGCAACGTGGATTGATATGATTG
AAGGATTCATGGTTGAAGCAGAATGGTTCAATTCTGATTATGTACCAAACATGGAAGAATATGTAGAAAA
TGGAGTTAGAACAGCAGGATCATATATGGCCTTAGTCCATTTGTTCTTTCTAATAGGGCAAGGTGTCACT
GAAGATAATGTGAAATTACTGATTAAACCCTATCCAAAGCTCTTTTCCTCCTCAGGAAGAATCCTTCGCC
TTTGGGATGATTTGGGAACTGCAAAGGAGGAACAAGAAAGAGGAGACTTGGCATCAAGCATACAATTGTT
TATGAGAGAGAAAGAGATAAAATCAGAAGAAGAAGGAAGGAAAGGAATATTGGAAATTATAGAGAATTTA
TGGAAAGAATTGAATGGAGAATTAGTTTATAGAGAAGAAATGCCTCTTGCAATAATCAAGACAGCATTCA
ACATGGCAAGAGCTTCCCAAGTTGTGTATCAACATGAAGAGGACACCTATTTTTCAAGTGTAGATAATTA
TGTAAAAGCTTTGTTTTTTACACCTTGTTTTTAAGCTTCTCTAGCTAGAGTCGATCGACAAGCTCGAGTT
TCTCCATAATAATGTGTGAGTAGTTCCCAGATAAGGGAATTAGGGTTCCTATAGGGTTTCGCTCATGTGT
TGAGCATATAAGAAACCCTTAGTATGTATTTGTATTTGTAAAATACTTCTATCAATAAAATTTCTAATTC
CTAAAACCAAAATCCAGTACTAAAATCCAGATCGCTTTACTTGTCTTCTGCACGAAGTGGTTTAAACTAT
CAGTGTTTGACAGGATATATTGGCGGGTAAACCTAAGAGAAAAGAGCGTTTATTAGAATAATCGGATATT
TAAAAGGGCGTGAAAAGGTTTATCCGTTCGTCCATTTGTATGTGCATGCCAACCACAGGGTTCCCCAGAT
CAGGCGCTGGCTGCTGAACCCCCAGCCGGAACTGACCCCACAAGGCCCTAGCGTTTGCAATGCACCAGGT
CATCATTGACCCAGGCGTGTTCCACCAGGCCGCTGCCTCGCAACTCTTCGCAGGCTTCGCCGACCTGCTC
GCGCCACTTCTTCACGCGGGTGGAATCCGATCCGCACATGAGGCGGAAGGTTTCCAGCTTGAGCGGGTAC
GGCTCCCGGTGCGAGCTGAAATAGTCGAACATCCGTCGGGCCGTCGGCGACAGCTTGCGGTACTTCTCCC
ATATGAATTTCGTGTAGTGGTCGCCAGCAAACAGCACGACGATTTCCTCGTCGATCAGGACCTGGCAACG
GGACGTTTTCTTGCCACGGTCCAGGACGCGGAAGCGGTGCAGCAGCGACACCGATTCCAGGTGCCCAACG
CGGTCGGACGTGAAGCCCATCGCCGTCGCCTGTAGGCGCGACAGGCATTCCTCGGCCTTCGTGTAATACC
GGCCATTGATCGACCAGCCCAGGTCCTGGCAAAGCTCGTAGAACGTGAAGGTGATCGGCTCGCCGATAGG
GGTGCGCTTCGCGTACTCCAACACCTGCTGCCACACCAGTTCGTCATCGTCGGCCCGCAGCTCGACGCCG
GTGTAGGTGATCTTCACGTCCTTGTTGACGTGGAAAATGACCTTGTTTTGCAGCGCCTCGCGCGGGATTT
TCTTGTTGCGCGTGGTGAACAGGGCAGAGCGGGCCGTGTCGTTTGGCATCGCTCGCATCGTGTCCGGCCA
CGGCGCAATATCGAACAAGGAAAGCTGCATTTCCTTGATCTGCTGCTTCGTGTGTTTCAGCAACGCGGCC
TGCTTGGCCTCGCTGACCTGTTTTGCCAGGTCCTCGCCGGCGGTTTTTCGCTTCTTGGTCGTCATAGTTC
CTCGCGTGTCGATGGTCATCGACTTCGCCAAACCTGCCGCCTCCTGTTCAAGACGACGCGAACGCTCCAC
GGCGGCCGATGGCGCGGGCAGGGCAGGGGGAGCCAGTTGCACGCTGTCGCGCTCGATCTTGGCCGTAGCT
TGCTGGACCATCGAGCCGACGGACTGGAAGGTTTCGCGGGGCGCACGCATGACGGTGCGGCTTGCGATGG
TTTCGGCATCCTCGGCGGAAAACCCCGCGTCGATCAGTTCTTGCCTGTATGCCTTCCGGTCAAACGTCCG
ATTCATTCACCCTCCTTGCGGGATTGCCCCGACTCACGCCGGGGCAATGTGCCCTTATTCCTGATTTGAC
CCGCCTGGTGCCTTGGTGTCCAGATAATCCACCTTATCGGCAATGAAGTCGGTCCCGTAGACCGTCTGGC
CGTCCTTCTCGTACTTGGTATTCCGAATCTTGCCCTGCACGAATACCAGCGACCCCTTGCCCAAATACTT
GCCGTGGGCCTCGGCCTGAGAGCCAAAACACTTGATGCGGAAGAAGTCGGTGCGCTCCTGCTTGTCGCCG
GCATCGTTGCGCCACATCTAGGATCTGCCAGGAACCGTAAAAAGGCCGCGTTGCTGGCGTTTTTCCATAG
GCTCCGCCCCCCTGACGAGCATCACAAAAATCGACGCTCAAGTCAGAGGTGGCGAAACCCGACAGGACTA
TAAAGATACCAGGCGTTTCCCCCTGGAAGCTCCCTCGTGCGCTCTCCTGTTCCGACCCTGCCGCTTACCG
GATACCTGTCCGCCTTTCTCCCTTCGGGAAGCGTGGCGCTTTCTCATAGCTCACGCTGTAGGTATCTCAG
TTCGGTGTAGGTCGTTCGCTCCAAGCTGGGCTGTGTGCACGAACCCCCCGTTCAGCCCGACCGCTGCGCC
TTATCCGGTAACTATCGTCTTGAGTCCAACCCGGTAAGACACGACTTATCGCCACTGGCAGCAGCCACTG
GTAACAGGATTAGCAGAGCGAGGTATGTAGGCGGTGCTACAGAGTTCTTGAAGTGGTGGCCTAACTACGG
CTACACTAGAAGAACAGTATTTGGTATCTGCGCTCTGCTGAAGCCAGTTACCTTCGGAAAAAGAGTTGGT
AGCTCTTGATCCGGCAAACAAACCACCGCTGGTAGCGGTGGTTTTTTTGTTTGCAAGCAGCAGATTACGC
GCAGAAAAAAAGGATCTCAAGAAGATCCTTTGATCTTTTCTACGGGGTCTGACGCTCAGTGGAACGAAAA
CTCACGTTAAGGGATTTTGGTCATGAGATTATCAAAAAGGATCTTCACCTAGATCCTTTTAAATTAAAAA
TGAAGTTTTAAATCAATCTAAAGTATATATGAGTAAACTTGGTCTGACAGTTACCAATGCTTAATCAGTG
AGGCACCTATCTCAGCGATCTGTCTATTTCGTTCATCCATAGTTGCCTGACTCCCCGTCGTGTAGATAAC
TACGATACGGGAGGGCTTACCATCTGGCCCCAGTGCTGCAATGATACCGCGAGAACCACGCTCACCGGCT
CCAGATTTATCAGCAATAAACCAGCCAGCCGGAAGGGCCGAGCGCAGAAGTGGTCCTGCAACTTTATCCG
CCTCCATCCAGTCTATTAATTGTTGCCGGGAAGCTAGAGTAAGTAGTTCGCCAGTTAATAGTTTGCGCAA
CGTTGTTGCCATTGCTACAGGCATCGTGGTGTCACGCTCGTCGTTTGGTATGGCTTCATTCAGCTCCGGT
TCCCAACGATCAAGGCGAGTTACATGATCCCCCATGTTGTGCAAAAAAGCGGTTAGCTCCTTCGGTCCTC
CGATCGTTGTCAGAAGTAAGTTGGCCGCAGTGTTATCACTCATGGTTATGGCAGCACTGCATAATTCTCT
TACTGTCATGCCATCCGTAAGATGCTTTTCTGTGACTGGTGAGTACTCAACCAAGTCATTCTGAGAATAG
TGTATGCGGCGACCGAGTTGCTCTTGCCCGGCGTCAATACGGGATAATACCGCGCCACATAGCAGAACTT
TAAAAGTGCTCATCATTGGAAAACGTTCTTCGGGGCGAAAACTCTCAAGGATCTTACCGCTGTTGAGATC
CAGTTCGATGTAACCCACTCGTGCACCCAACTGATCTTCAGCATCTTTTACTTTCACCAGCGTTTCTGGG
TGAGCAAAAACAGGAAGGCAAAATGCCGCAAAAAAGGGAATAAGGGCGACACGGAAATGTTGAATACTCA
TACTCTTCCTTTTTCAATATTATTGAAGCATTTATCAAGGTTATTGTCTCATGAGCGGATACATATTTGA
ATGTATTTAGAAAAATAAACAAATAGGGGTTCCGCGCACGAATTGGCCAGCGCTGCCATTTTTGGGGTGA
GGCCGTTCGCGGCCGAGGGGCGCAGCCCCTGGGGGGATGGGAGGCCCGCGTTAGCGGGCCGGGAGGGTTC
GAGAAGGGGGGGCACCCCCCTTCGGCGTGCGCGGTCACGCGCACAGGGCGCAGCCCTGGTTAAAAACAAG
GTTTATAAATATTGGTTTAAAAGCAGGTTAAAAGACAGGTTAGCGGTGGCCGAAAAACGGGCGGAAACCC
TTGCAAATGCTGGATTTTCTGCCTGTGGACAGCCCCTCAAATGTCAATAGGTGCGCCCCTCATCTGTCAG
CACTCTGCCCCTCAAGTGTCAAGGATCGCGCCCCTCATCTGTCAGTAGTCGCGCCCCTCAAGTGTCAATA
CCGCAGGGCACTTATCCCCAGGCTTGTCCACATCATCTGTGGGAAACTCGCGTAAAATCAGGCGTTTTCG
CCGATTTGCGAGGCTGGCCAGCTCCACGTCGCCGGCCGAAATCGAGCCTGCCCCTCATCTGTCAACGCCG
CGCCGGGTGAGTCGGCCCCTCAAGTGTCAACGTCCGCCCCTCATCTGTCAGTGAGGGCCAAGTTTTCCGC
GAGGTATCCACAACGCCGGCGGCCGCGGTGTCTCGCACACGGCTTCGACGGCGTTTCTGGCGCGTTTGCA
GGGCCATAGACGGCCGCCAGCCCAGCGGCGAGGGCAACCAGCCCGGTGAGCGTCGCAAAGG
